>Addgene plasmid #103197 | LSB-hsa-miR-1278 | depositor full sequence | sequence record 195443 | Full Sequence
AATTGAGGGGATAACGCAGGAAAGAACATGTGAGCAAAAGGCCAGCAAAAGGCCAGGAACCGTAAAAAGG
CCGCGTTGCTGGCGTTTTTCCATAGGCTCCGCCCCCCTGACGAGCATCACAAAAATCGACGCTCAAGTCA
GAGGTGGCGAAACCCGACAGGACTATAAAGATACCAGGCGTTTCCCCCTGGAAGCTCCCTCGTGCGCTCT
CCTGTTCCGACCCTGCCGCTTACCGGATACCTGTCCGCCTTTCTCCCTTCGGGAAGCGTGGCGCTTTCTC
ATAGCTCACGCTGTAGGTATCTCAGTTCGGTGTAGGTCGTTCGCTCCAAGCTGGGCTGTGTGCACGAACC
CCCCGTTCAGCCCGACCGCTGCGCCTTATCCGGTAACTATCGTCTTGAGTCCAACCCGGTAAGACACGAC
TTATCGCCACTGGCAGCAGCCACTGGTAACAGGATTAGCAGAGCGAGGTATGTAGGCGGTGCTACAGAGT
TCTTGAAGTGGTGGCCTAACTACGGCTACACTAGAAGAACAGTATTTGGTATCTGCGCTCTGCTGAAGCC
AGTTACCTTCGGAAAAAGAGTTGGTAGCTCTTGATCCGGCAAACAAACCACCGCTGGTAGCGGTGGTTTT
TTTGTTTGCAAGCAGCAGATTACGCGCAGAAAAAAAGGATCTCAAGAAGATCCTTTGATCTTTTCTACGG
GGTCTGACGCTCAGTGGAACGAAAACTCACGTTAAGGGATTTTGGTCATGAGATTATCAAAAAGGATCTT
CACCTAGATCCTTTTAAATTAAAAATGAAGTTTTAAATCAATCTAAAGTATATATGAGTAAACTTGGTCT
GACAGTTACCAATGCTTAATCAGTGAGGCACCTATCTCAGCGATCTGTCTATTTCGTTCATCCATAGTTG
CCTGACTCCCCGTCGTGTAGATAACTACGATACGGGAGGGCTTACCATCTGGCCCCAGTGCTGCAATGAT
ACCGCGAGAACCACGCTCACCGGCTCCAGATTTATCAGCAATAAACCAGCCAGCCGGAAGGGCCGAGCGC
AGAAGTGGTCCTGCAACTTTATCCGCCTCCATCCAGTCTATTAATTGTTGCCGGGAAGCTAGAGTAAGTA
GTTCGCCAGTTAATAGTTTGCGCAACGTTGTTGCCATTGCTACAGGCATCGTGGTGTCACGCTCGTCGTT
TGGTATGGCTTCATTCAGCTCCGGTTCCCAACGATCAAGGCGAGTTACATGATCCCCCATGTTGTGCAAA
AAAGCGGTTAGCTCCTTCGGTCCTCCGATCGTTGTCAGAAGTAAGTTGGCCGCAGTGTTATCACTCATGG
TTATGGCAGCACTGCATAATTCTCTTACTGTCATGCCATCCGTAAGATGCTTTTCTGTGACTGGTGAGTA
CTCAACCAAGTCATTCTGAGAATAGTGTATGCGGCGACCGAGTTGCTCTTGCCCGGCGTCAATACGGGAT
AATACCGCGCCACATAGCAGAACTTTAAAAGTGCTCATCATTGGAAAACGTTCTTCGGGGCGAAAACTCT
CAAGGATCTTACCGCTGTTGAGATCCAGTTCGATGTAACCCACTCGTGCACCCAACTGATCTTCAGCATC
TTTTACTTTCACCAGCGTTTCTGGGTGAGCAAAAACAGGAAGGCAAAATGCCGCAAAAAAGGGAATAAGG
GCGACACGGAAATGTTGAATACTCATACTCTTCCTTTTTCAATATTATTGAAGCATTTATCAGGGTTATT
GTCTCATGAGCGGATACATATTTGAATGTAGCTCCGAATTTCTCGAGGGCTTGTCGACGACGGCGGTCTC
CGTCGTCAGGATCATGAATTCGACCCGCCTGCCACCATGACCGAGTACAAGCCCACGGTGCGCCTCGCCA
CCCGCGACGACGTCCCCCGGGCCGTACGCACCCTCGCCGCCGCGTTCGCCGACTACCCCGCCACGCGCCA
CACCGTCGACCCGGACCGCCACATCGAGCGGGTCACCGAGCTGCAAGAACTCTTCCTCACGCGCGTCGGG
CTCGACATCGGCAAGGTGTGGGTCGCGGACGACGGCGCCGCGGTGGCGGTCTGGACCACGCCGGAGAGCG
TCGAAGCGGGGGCGGTGTTCGCCGAGATCGGCCCGCGCATGGCCGAGTTGAGCGGTTCCCGGCTGGCCGC
GCAGCAACAGATGGAAGGCCTCCTGGCGCCGCACCGGCCCAAGGAGCCCGCGTGGTTCCTGGCCACCGTC
GGCGTCTCGCCCGACCACCAGGGCAAGGGTCTGGGCAGCGCCGTCGTGCTCCCCGGAGTGGAGGCGGCCG
AGCGCGCCGGGGTGCCCGCCTTCCTGGAGACATCCGCGCCCCGCAACCTCCCCTTCTACGAGCGGCTCGG
CTTCACCGTCACCGCCGACGTCGAGGTGCCCGAAGGACCGCGCACCTGGTGCATGACCCGCAAGCCCGGT
GCCTGATACGCGTGAATTCACTCCTCAGGTGCAGGCTGCCTATCAGAAGGTGGTGGCTGGTGTGGCCAAT
GCCCTGGCTCACAAATACCACTGAGATCTTTTTCCCTCTGCCAAAAATTATGGGGACATCATGAAGCCCC
TTGAGCATCTGACTTCTGGCTAATAAAGGAAATTTATTTTCATTGCAATAGTGTGTTGGAATTTTTTGTG
TCTCTCACTCGGAAGGACATATGGGAGGGCAAATCATTTAAAACATCAGAATGAGTATTTGGTTTAGAGT
TTGGCAACATATGCCCATATGCTGGCTGCCATGAACAAAGGTTGGCTATAAAGAGGTCATCAGTATATGA
AACAGCCCCCTGCTGTCCATTCCTTATTCCATAGAAAAGCCTTGACTTGAGGTTAGATTTTTTTTATATT
TTGTTTTGTGTTATTTTTTTCTTTAACATCCCTAAAATTTTCCTTACATGTTTTACTAGCCAGATTTTTC
CTCCTCTCCTGACTACTCCCAGTCATAGCTGTCCCTCTTCTCTTATGGAGATCCCTCGACCTGCAGCCCA
AGCTTGAATTCTCTAGAATTACCCTGTTATCCCTATGCTTGGTTTACCGAGCTCTTATTGGTTTTCAAAC
TTCATTGACTGTGCCCAACGCGCCTGGGAGCTCACGGGGACAGCCCCCCCCCAAAGCCCCCAGGGATGTA
ATTACGTCCCTCCCCCGCTAGGGGGCAGCAGCGAGCCGCCCGGGGCTCCGCTCCGGTCCGGCGCTCCCCC
CGCATCCCCGAGCCGGCAGCGTGCGGGGACAGCCCGGGCACGGGGAAGGTGGCACGGGATCGCTTTCCTC
TGAACGCTTCTCGCTGCTCTTTGAGCCTGCAGACACCTGGGGGGATACGGGGAAAAAGCTAGGCTGAAAG
ACCGGTTCTTAGAATGACACGCGCCTGGGAGCTCACGGGGACAGCCCCCCCCCAAAGCCCCCAGGGATGT
AATTACGTCCCTCCCCCGCTAGGGGGCAGCAGCGAGCCGCCCGGGGCTCCGCTCCGGTCCGGCGCTCCCC
CCGCATCCCCGAGCCGGCAGCGTGCGGGGACAGCCCGGGCACGGGGAAGGTGGCACGGGATCGCTTTCCT
CTGAACGCTTCTCGCTGCTCTTTGAGCCTGCAGACACCTGGGGGGATACGGGGAAAAAGCTAACTTCTGA
GACGACAACTTTGTATAGAAAAGTTGGCTCCGAATTCGCCCTTGACAGCAGAGATCCAGTTTGGTTAATT
AATTGGCTCCGGTGCCCGTCAGTGGGCAGAGCGCACATCGCCCACAGTCCCCGAGAAGTTGTGGGGAGGG
GTCGGCAATTGAACCGGTGCCTAGAGAAGGTGGCGCGGGGTAAACTGGGAAAGTGATGTCGTGTACTGGC
TCCGCCTTTTTCCCGAGGGTGGGGGAGAACCGTATATAAGTGCAGTAGTCGCCGTGAACGTTCTTTTTCG
CAACGGGTTTGCCGCCAGAACACAGGTAAGTGCCGTGTGTGGTTCCCGCGGGCCTGGCCTCTTTACGGGT
TATGGCCCTTGCGTGCCTTGAATTACTTCCACCTGGCTGCAGTACGTGATTCTTGATCCCGAGCTTCGGG
TTGGAAGTGGGTGGGAGAGTTCGAGGCCTTGCGCTTAAGGAGCCCCTTCGCCTCGTGCTTGAGTTGAGGC
CTGGCCTGGGCGCTGGGGCCGCCGCGTGCGAATCTGGTGGCACCTTCGCGCCTGTCTCGCTGCTTTCGAT
AAGTCTCTAGCCATTTAAAATTTTTGATGACCTGCTGCGACGCTTTTTTTCTGGCAAGATAGTCTTGTAA
ATGCGGGCCAAGATCTGCACACTGGTATTTCGGTTTTTGGGGCCGCGGGCGGCGACGGGGCCCGTGCGTC
CCAGCGCACATGTTCGGCGAGGCGGGGCCTGCGAGCGCGGCCACCGAGAATCGGACGGGGGTAGTCTCAA
GCTGGCCGGCCTGCTCTGGTGCCTGGCCTCGCGCCGCCGTGTATCGCCCCGCCCTGGGCGGCAAGGCTGG
CCCGGTCGGCACCAGTTGCGTGAGCGGAAAGATGGCCGCTTCCCGGCCCTGCTGCAGGGAGCTCAAAATG
GAGGACGCGGCGCTCGGGAGAGCGGGCGGGTGAGTCACCCACACAAAGGAAAAGGGCCTTTCCGTCCTCA
GCCGTCGCTTCATGTGACTCCACGGAGTACCGGGCGCCGTCCAGGCACCTCGATTAGTTCTCGAGCTTTT
GGAGTACGTCGTCTTTAGGTTGGGGGGAGGGGTTTTATGCGATGGAGTTTCCCCACACTGAGTGGGTGGA
GACTGAAGTTAGGCCAGCTTGGCACTTGATGTAATTCTCCTTGGAATTTGCCCTTTTTGAGTTTGGATCT
TGGTTCATTCTCAAGCCTCAGACAGTGGTTCAAAGTTTTTTTCTTCCATTTCAGGTGTCGTGAGAAGGGC
GAATTCGACCCAAGTTTGTACAAAAAAGCAGGCTGGATCCAGGTGCCACCATGGTGAGCGAGCTGATTAA
GGAGAACATGCACATGAAGCTGTACATGGAGGGCACCGTGAACAACCACCACTTCAAGTGCACATCCGAG
GGCGAAGGCAAGCCCTACGAGGGCACCCAGACCATGAGAATCAAGGCGGTCGAGGGCGGCCCTCTCCCCT
TCGCCTTCGACATCCTGGCTACCAGCTTCATGTACGGCAGCAAAACCTTCATCAACCACACCCAGGGCAT
CCCCGACTTCTTTAAGCAGTCCTTCCCCGAGGGCTTCACATGGGAGAGAGTCACCACATACGAAGATGGG
GGCGTGCTGACCGCTACCCAGGACACCAGCCTCCAGGACGGCTGCCTCATCTACAACGTCAAGATCAGAG
GGGTGAACTTCCCATCCAACGGCCCTGTGATGCAGAAGAAAACACTCGGCTGGGAGGCCTCCACCGAGAC
ACTGTACCCCGCTGACGGCGGCCTGGAAGGCAGAGCCGACATGGCCCTGAAGCTCGTGGGCGGGGGCCAC
CTGATCTGCAACCTTAAGACCACATACAGATCCAAGAAACCCGCTAAGAACCTCAAGATGCCCGGCGTCT
ACTATGTGGACAGGAGACTGGAAAGAATCAAGGAGGCCGACAAAGAGACATACGTCGAGCAGCACGAGGT
GGCTGTGGCCAGATACTGCGACCTCCCTAGCAAACTGGGGCACAAACTTAATTGAGAATTCTACCACCCA
GCTTTCTTGTACAAAGTGGTACGTCTCAAGACCAGAGGTCTCTGCTTGATGTCAAATAGATGATATGCAC
AGTACTAATAGATGATATGCACAGTACTAATAGATGATATGCACAGTACTAATAGATGATATGCACAGTA
CTACAACCAGAAGAGACCTGTGCTTCACTCCTCAGGTGCAGGCTGCCTATCAGAAGGTGGTGGCTGGTGT
GGCCAATGCCCTGGCTCACAAATACCACTGAGATCTTTTTCCCTCTGCCAAAAATTATGGGGACATCATG
AAGCCCCTTGAGCATCTGACTTCTGGCTAATAAAGGAAATTTATTTTCATTGCAATAGTGTGTTGGAATT
TTTTGTGTCTCTCACTCGGAAGGACATATGGGAGGGCAAATCATTTAAAACATCAGAATGAGTATTTGGT
TTAGAGTTTGGCAACATATGCCCATATGCTGGCTGCCATGAACAAAGGTTGGCTATAAAGAGGTCATCAG
TATATGAAACAGCCCCCTGCTGTCCATTCCTTATTCCATAGAAAAGCCTTGACTTGAGGTTAGATTTTTT
TTATATTTTGTTTTGTGTTATTTTTTTCTTTAACATCCCTAAAATTTTCCTTACATGTTTTACTAGCCAG
ATTTTTCCTCCTCTCCTGACTACTCCCAGTCATAGCTGTCCCTCTTCTCTTATGGAGATCCCGAGCGGTG
CGTTTTTATGCTTGTAGTATTGTATAATGTTTTTAAGATCCAAGCTTCTGACCTCTTCTCTTCCTCCCAC
AGGGCCTCGAGACAATTGCATCGATGGTACCAGTGAAAGTCTGCAATGAATTCGAGTTGGCGCGCCTGTC
ATTCTAAATCTCTCTTTCAGCCTAAAGCTTTTTCCCCGTATCCCCCCAGGTGTCTGCAGGCTCAAAGAGC
AGCGAGAAGCGTTCAGAGGAAAGCGATCCCGTGCCACCTTCCCCGTGCCCGGGCTGTCCCCGCACGCTGC
CGGCTCGGGGATGCGGGGGGAGCGCCGGACCGGAGCGGAGCCCCGGGCGGCTCGCTGCTGCCCCCTAGCG
GGGGAGGGACGTAATTACATCCCTGGGGGCTTTGGGAGGGGGCTGTCCCCGTGAGCTCCCAGGCGCGCCT
GTCATTCTAAATCTCTCTTTCAGCCTAAAGCTTTTTCCCCGTATCCCCCCAGGTGTCTGCAGGCTCAAAG
AGCAGCGAGAAGCGTTCAGAGGAAAGCGATCCCGTGCCACCTTCCCCGTGCCCGGGCTGTCCCCGCACGC
TGCCGGCTCGGGGATGCGGGGGGAGCGCCGGACCGGAGCGGAGCCCCGGGCGGCTCGCTGCTGCCCCCTA
GCGGGGGAGGGACGTAATTACATCCCTGGGGGCTTTGGGGGGGGGCTGTCCCCGTGAGCTCCCAGGCGCG
CCAACTCGGTACCGTATCGATGTCGACGTTAACGCTAGTGATATCAACTTTGTATAGAAAAGTTGGCTCC
GAATTCGCCCTTGACAGCAGAGATCCAGTTTGGTTAATTAATTGGCTCCGGTGCCCGTCAGTGGGCAGAG
CGCACATCGCCCACAGTCCCCGAGAAGTTGTGGGGAGGGGTCGGCAATTGAACCGGTGCCTAGAGAAGGT
GGCGCGGGGTAAACTGGGAAAGTGATGTCGTGTACTGGCTCCGCCTTTTTCCCGAGGGTGGGGGAGAACC
GTATATAAGTGCAGTAGTCGCCGTGAACGTTCTTTTTCGCAACGGGTTTGCCGCCAGAACACAGGTAAGT
GCCGTGTGTGGTTCCCGCGGGCCTGGCCTCTTTACGGGTTATGGCCCTTGCGTGCCTTGAATTACTTCCA
CCTGGCTGCAGTACGTGATTCTTGATCCCGAGCTTCGGGTTGGAAGTGGGTGGGAGAGTTCGAGGCCTTG
CGCTTAAGGAGCCCCTTCGCCTCGTGCTTGAGTTGAGGCCTGGCCTGGGCGCTGGGGCCGCCGCGTGCGA
ATCTGGTGGCACCTTCGCGCCTGTCTCGCTGCTTTCGATAAGTCTCTAGCCATTTAAAATTTTTGATGAC
CTGCTGCGACGCTTTTTTTCTGGCAAGATAGTCTTGTAAATGCGGGCCAAGATCTGCACACTGGTATTTC
GGTTTTTGGGGCCGCGGGCGGCGACGGGGCCCGTGCGTCCCAGCGCACATGTTCGGCGAGGCGGGGCCTG
CGAGCGCGGCCACCGAGAATCGGACGGGGGTAGTCTCAAGCTGGCCGGCCTGCTCTGGTGCCTGGCCTCG
CGCCGCCGTGTATCGCCCCGCCCTGGGCGGCAAGGCTGGCCCGGTCGGCACCAGTTGCGTGAGCGGAAAG
ATGGCCGCTTCCCGGCCCTGCTGCAGGGAGCTCAAAATGGAGGACGCGGCGCTCGGGAGAGCGGGCGGGT
GAGTCACCCACACAAAGGAAAAGGGCCTTTCCGTCCTCAGCCGTCGCTTCATGTGACTCCACGGAGTACC
GGGCGCCGTCCAGGCACCTCGATTAGTTCTCGAGCTTTTGGAGTACGTCGTCTTTAGGTTGGGGGGAGGG
GTTTTATGCGATGGAGTTTCCCCACACTGAGTGGGTGGAGACTGAAGTTAGGCCAGCTTGGCACTTGATG
TAATTCTCCTTGGAATTTGCCCTTTTTGAGTTTGGATCTTGGTTCATTCTCAAGCCTCAGACAGTGGTTC
AAAGTTTTTTTCTTCCATTTCAGGTGTCGTGAGAAGGGCGAATTCGACCCAAGTTTGTACAAAAAAGCAG
GCTCGCCACCATGGTGAGCAAGGGCGAGGAGCTGTTCACCGGGGTGGTGCCCATCCTGGTCGAGCTGGAC
GGCGACGTAAACGGCCACAAGTTCAGCGTGAGGGGCGAGGGCGAGGGCGATGCCACCAACGGCAAGCTGA
CCCTGAAGTTCATCTGCACCACCGGCAAGCTGCCCGTGCCCTGGCCCACCCTCGTGACCACCCTGAGCCA
CGGCGTGCAGTGCTTCGCCCGCTACCCCGACCACATGAAGCAGCACGACTTCTTCAAGTCCGCCATGCCC
GAAGGCTACGTCCAGGAGCGCACCATCTTCTTCAAGGACGACGGCACCTACAAGACCCGCGCCGAGGTGA
AGTTCGAGGGCGACACCCTAGTGAACCGCATCGAGCTGAAGGGCGTCGACTTCAAGGAGGACGGCAACAT
CCTGGGGCACAAGCTGGAGTACAACTTCAACAGCCACAACATCTATATCATGGCCGTCAAGCAGAAGAAC
GGCATCAAGGTGAACTTCAAGATCCGCCACAACGTGGAGGACGGCAGCGTGCAGCTCGCCGACCACTACC
AGCAGAACACCCCCATCGGCGACGGCCCCGTGCTGCTGCCCGACAGCCACTACCTGAGCACCCAGTCCGT
GCTGAGCAAAGACCCCAACGAGAAGCGCGATCACATGGTCCTGCTGGAGTTCCGCACCGCCGCCGGGATC
ACTCTCGGCATGGACGAGCTGTACAAGTAATACCACCCAGCTTTCTTGTACAAAGTGGTACGCGTGAATT
CACTCCTCAGGTGCAGGCTGCCTATCAGAAGGTGGTGGCTGGTGTGGCCAATGCCCTGGCTCACAAATAC
CACTGAGATCTTTTTCCCTCTGCCAAAAATTATGGGGACATCATGAAGCCCCTTGAGCATCTGACTTCTG
GCTAATAAAGGAAATTTATTTTCATTGCAATAGTGTGTTGGAATTTTTTGTGTCTCTCACTCGGAAGGAC
ATATGGGAGGGCAAATCATTTAAAACATCAGAATGAGTATTTGGTTTAGAGTTTGGCAACATATGCCCAT
ATGCTGGCTGCCATGAACAAAGGTTGGCTATAAAGAGGTCATCAGTATATGAAACAGCCCCCTGCTGTCC
ATTCCTTATTCCATAGAAAAGCCTTGACTTGAGGTTAGATTTTTTTTATATTTTGTTTTGTGTTATTTTT
TTCTTTAACATCCCTAAAATTTTCCTTACATGTTTTACTAGCCAGATTTTTCCTCCTCTCCTGACTACTC
CCAGTCATAGCTGTCCCTCTTCTCTTATGGAGATCCCTCGACCTGCAGCCCAAGCTTGGCGTAATCATGG
TCATAGCTGTTTCCTGTGTGAAATTGTTATCCGCTCACAATTCCACACAACATACGAGCCGGAAGCATAA
AGTGTAAAGCCTGGGGTGCCTAATGAGTGAGCTAACTCACATTAATTGCGTTGCGCTCACTGCCCGCTTT
CCAGTCGGGAAACCTGTCGTGCCAGCGGATCGACAGTACTAAGCTTGGTCTAATACCCAATCTCTCGTCT
TATCCAGATGTTTTATACGCCTCTGGCCCGTGTCTCAAAATCTCTGATGTTACATTGCACAAGATAAAAT
AATATCATCATGAACAATAAAACTGTCTGCTTACATAAACAGTAATACAAGGGGTGTTATGAGCCATATT
CAACGGGAAACGTCGAGGCCGCGATTAAATTCCAACATGGATGCTGATTTATATGGGTATAAATGGGCTC
GCGATAATGTCGGGCAATCAGGTGCGACAATCTATCGCTTGTATGGGAAGCCCGATGCGCCAGAGTTGTT
TCTGAAACATGGCAAAGGTAGCGTTGCCAATGATGTTACAGATGAGATGGTCAGACTAAACTGGCTGACG
GAATTTATGCCTCTTCCGACCATCAAGCATTTTATCCGTACTCCTGATGATGCATGGTTACTCACCACTG
CGATCCCCGGAAAAACAGCATTCCAGGTATTAGAAGAATATCCTGATTCAGGTGAAAATATTGTTGATGC
GCTGGCAGTGTTCCTGCGCCGGTTGCATTCGATTCCTGTTTGTAATTGTCCTTTTAACAGCGATCGCGTA
TTTCGTCTCGCTCAGGCGCAATCACGAATGAATAACGGTTTGGTTGATGCGAGTGATTTTGATGACGAGC
GTAATGGCTGGCCTGTTGAACAAGTCTGGAAAGAAATGCATAAACTTTTGCCATTCTCACCGGATTCAGT
CGTCACTCATGGTGATTTCTCACTTGATAACCTTATTTTTGACGAGGGGAAATTAATAGGTTGTATTGAT
GTTGGACGAGTCGGAATCGCAGACCGATACCAGGATCTTGCCATCCTATGGAACTGCCTCGGTGAGTTTT
CTCCTTCATTACAGAAACGGCTTTTTCAAAAATATGGTATTGATAATCCTGATATGAATAAATTGCAGTT
TCATTTGATGCTCGATGAGTTTTTCTAATCAGAATTGGTTAATTGGTTGTAACACTGGCAGAGCATTACG
CTGACTTGACGGGACGGCGCAAGCTCATGACCAAAATCCCTTAACGTGAGTTACGCGTCGTTCCACTGAG
CGTCAGAGGTATCACTAGTATTACAGAGGTAAGTTATAACAGTCGCCTAACCC
Features (pLannotate 1.2.2; 28 found; start..end, strand, type, name):
     87..675     -  rep_origin     ori: high-copy-number ColE1/pMB1/pBR322/pUC origin of replication
    846..1706    -  CDS            AmpR: β-lactamase; bla; confers resistance to ampicillin, carbenicillin, and related antibiotics
   1707..1778    -  promoter       AmpR promoter: bla
   1857..2456    +  CDS            PuroR: puromycin N-acetyltransferase; pac from Streptomyces alboniger; confers resistance to puromycin
   2461..2541    +  CDS            HBB (fragment): HBB_PONPY - Experimental evidence at transcript level: Swiss-Prot protein existence level 2. Involved in oxygen transport from the lung to the various peripheral tissues. From Pongo pygmaeus (Bornean orangutan).
   2612..2667    +  polyA_signal   β-globin poly(A) signal: rabbit β-globin polyadenylation signal (Gil and Proudfoot, 1987)
   3646..3666    +  protein_bind   attB4: mutant version of attB; core recombination site for the Gateway® BP reaction BP Clonase™
   3734..3945    +  promoter       EF-1α core promoter: core promoter for human elongation factor EF-1α
   3946..4884    +  intron         EF-1α intron A: intron upstream of the start codon of human EF-1α
   4911..4931    +  protein_bind   attB1: mutant version of attB; core recombination site for the Gateway® BP reaction BP Clonase™
   4951..5646    +  CDS            mKate2: mKate2 is a basic (constitutively fluorescent) red fluorescent protein published in 2009, derived from Entacmaea quadricolor. It is reported to be a rapidly-maturing monomer with moderate acid sensitivity.
   5666..5690    -  protein_bind   attB2: mutant version of attB; recombination site for the Gateway® BP reaction BP Clonase™
   5834..5908    +  CDS            HBB (fragment): HBB_PONPY - Experimental evidence at transcript level: Swiss-Prot protein existence level 2. Involved in oxygen transport from the lung to the various peripheral tissues. From Pongo pygmaeus (Bornean orangutan).
   5979..6034    +  polyA_signal   β-globin poly(A) signal: rabbit β-globin polyadenylation signal (Gil and Proudfoot, 1987)
   6418..6443    +  misc_feature   SA: splice acceptor site
   7115..7135    +  protein_bind   attB4: mutant version of attB; core recombination site for the Gateway® BP reaction BP Clonase™
   7203..7414    +  promoter       EF-1α core promoter: core promoter for human elongation factor EF-1α
   7415..8353    +  intron         EF-1α intron A: intron upstream of the start codon of human EF-1α
   8380..8400    +  protein_bind   attB1: mutant version of attB; core recombination site for the Gateway® BP reaction BP Clonase™
   8411..9127    +  CDS            EBFP2: EBFP2 is a basic (constitutively fluorescent) blue fluorescent protein published in 2007, derived from Aequorea victoria. It is reported to be a rapidly-maturing monomer with moderate acid sensitivity.
   9135..9159    -  protein_bind   attB2: mutant version of attB; recombination site for the Gateway® BP reaction BP Clonase™
   9163..9243    +  CDS            HBB (fragment): HBB_PONPY - Experimental evidence at transcript level: Swiss-Prot protein existence level 2. Involved in oxygen transport from the lung to the various peripheral tissues. From Pongo pygmaeus (Bornean orangutan).
   9314..9369    +  polyA_signal   β-globin poly(A) signal: rabbit β-globin polyadenylation signal (Gil and Proudfoot, 1987)
   9752..9774    -  protein_bind   lac operator (fragment): The lac repressor binds to the lac operator to inhibit transcription in E. coli. This inhibition can be relieved by adding lactose or isopropyl-β-D-thiogalactopyranoside (IPTG). lac repressor encoded by lacI
   9778..9808    -  promoter       lac promoter: promoter for the E. coli lac operon
   9823..9844    -  protein_bind   CAP binding site: CAP binding activates transcription in the presence of cAMP. E. coli catabolite activator protein
   9857..9896    -  CDS            lacI (fragment): lac repressor; lacI; The lac repressor binds to the lac operator to inhibit transcription in E. coli. This inhibition can be relieved by adding lactose or isopropyl-β-D-thiogalactopyranoside (IPTG).
  10069..10878   +  CDS            KanR: aminoglycoside phosphotransferase; aph(3')-Ia; confers resistance to kanamycin in bacteria or G418 (Geneticin®) in eukaryotes
