[The description below was written by a language model from this plasmid's Addgene catalogue record and pLannotate feature annotations shown in this document.]
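Description:
LSB-hsa-miR-1278 is a mammalian expression plasmid from a synthetic-biology series of fluorescent microRNA sensors, built on the Low Sensor Backbone (LSB). It replicates in E. coli from a high-copy ColE1/pUC-type origin and carries both β-lactamase (AmpR) and an aminoglycoside phosphotransferase (KanR), so it is selected with ampicillin and kanamycin together. A puromycin N-acetyltransferase gene followed by a rabbit β-globin polyadenylation signal is also present for selection in mammalian cells. No mammalian promoter is annotated directly upstream of it, so what drives its expression is not clear from the record.

The payload consists of two parallel transcription units. Each uses the human EF-1α core promoter with its intron A and ends in a β-globin poly(A) signal, and each is flanked by Gateway attB4/attB1/attB2 scars left over from modular assembly. The first unit expresses the red fluorescent protein mKate2 and, according to the catalogue entry, carries a target site for human miR-1278 in its 3′ UTR. This site is not annotated in the feature table, but there is unannotated sequence between the mKate2 coding region and its polyadenylation signal. The second unit expresses the blue protein EBFP2 without a target site and serves as an internal reference for delivery and expression. When miR-1278 is active in a transfected cell, it represses mKate2 but not EBFP2, so the red-to-blue ratio reports miRNA activity at the single-cell level.

The depositor warns that the repeated poly(A) elements make the plasmid inherently unstable through recombination. The depositor also notes small discrepancies between the deposited sequence and the physical plasmid, including short insertions flanking the puromycin coding region that do not impair puromycin selection.
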