Addgene plasmid #103197: LSB-hsa-miR-1278
Purpose: Used to sense miRNA activity using fluorescence based tools. hsa-miR-1278 target in 3' UTR of of mKate. miRNA activity can be measured by the repression of mKate2 relative to EBFP2 fluorescent proteins . Plasmid is inherently unstable; please see Depositor Comments
Depositing lab: Ron Weiss. Depositing organization: Massachusetts Institute of Technology. Publication: A mixed antagonistic/synergistic miRNA repression model enables accurate predictions of multi-input miRNA sensor activity. Gam JJ, Babb J, Weiss R. Nat Commun. 2018 Jun 22;9(1):2430. doi: 10.1038/s41467-018-04575-0. PubMed 29934631.
Backbone
  Vector backbone: Low Sensor Backbone (LSB)
  Vector type: Mammalian Expression, Synthetic Biology
Growth in bacteria
  Bacterial resistance: Ampicillin and Kanamycin, 100 & 50 μg/mL
  Growth temperature: 30°C
  Growth strain: NEB Stable
  Copy number: High Copy
Gene/Insert
  Gene/Insert name: hsa-miR-1278 target
  Species: H. sapiens (human)
  Entrez Gene: MIR1278 (a.k.a. MIRN1278, hsa-mir-1278, mir-1278)
  Promoter: EF-1a
  Cloning method: Gibson Cloning
Terms and licenses: Academic/Nonprofit Terms; Industry Terms: Not Available to Industry
Depositor comments: Please note that this plasmid is inherently unstable due to a repeating poly A element. We recommend performing a diagnostic digest on multiple colonies upon receipt. The depositors would like to note the presence of several discrepancies between the depositor sequence and physical plasmid sequence. In particular, the sequences upstream and downstream of the puromycin coding region have 10 bp insertions which do not affect the ability to perform puromycin selection. The sequences for those regions within the physical plasmids are as follows: Upstream of Puro: GAATTCGACCGCCTGTCTCAAGGTGCCACC; Downstream of Puro: GCTTTGAGACTACGCGTGAATTCACTCCTC.
How to cite: LSB-hsa-miR-1278 was a gift from Ron Weiss (Addgene plasmid # 103197 ; http://n2t.net/addgene:103197 ; RRID:Addgene_103197)
