>Addgene plasmid #103197 | LSB-hsa-miR-1278 | depositor partial sequence | sequence record 195444 | hsa-miR-1278 target
ATAGATGATATGCACAGTACTA
