>Addgene plasmid #103197 | LSB-hsa-miR-1278 | addgene partial sequence | sequence record 248937 | mKate2-F 5'-ACCCGCTAAGAACCTCAAGA-3'
TCAAGGAGGCCGACAAAGAGACATACGTCGAGCAGCACGAGGTGGCTGTGGCCAGATACTGCGACCTCCC
TAGCAAACTGGGGCACAAACTTAATTGAGAATTCTACCACCCAGCTTTCTTGTACAAAGTGGTACGTCTC
AAGACCAGAGGTCTCTGCTTGATGTCAAATAGATGATATGCACAGTACTAATAGATGATATGCACAGTAC
TAATAGATGATATGCACAGTACTAATAGATGATATGCACAGTACTACAACCAGAAGAGACCTGTGCTTCA
CTCCTCAGGTGCAGGCTGCCTATCAGAAGGTGGTGGCTGGTGTGGCCAATGCCCTGGCTCACAAATACCA
CTGAGATCTTTTTCCCTCTGCCAAAAATTATGGGGACATCATGAAGCCCCTTGAGCATCTGACTTCTGGC
TAATAAAGGAAATTTATTTTCATTGCAATAGTGTGTTGGAATTTTTTGTGTCTCTCACTCGGAAGGACAT
ATGGGAGGGCAAATCATTTAAAACATCAGAATGAGTATTTGGTTTAGAGTTTGGCAACATATGCCCATAT
GCTGGCTGCCATGAACAAAGGTTGGCTATAAAGAGGTCATCAGTATATGAAACAGCCCCCTGCTGTCCAT
TCCTTATTCCATAGAAA
